>Addgene plasmid #15833 | GAL FLAG72QDProGFP p306 | addgene partial sequence | sequence record 22286 | GAL1 5'-AATATACCTCTATACTTTAACGTC-3'
ACTACAAGGACGACGATGACAAGCTGGGCGACCCTGGAAAAGCTAATGAAGGCCTTCGAGTCCCTCAAAA
GCTTCCAACAGCAGCAACAGCAACAACAGCAGCAACAGCAACAACAGCAGCAACAGCAACAACAGCAGCA
ACAACAGCAGCAACAGCAACAACAGCAGCAACAGCAACAACAGCAGCAGCAGCAACAACAGCAGCAACAG
CAACAACAACAGCAGCAACAGCAACAACAGCAGCAACAGCAACAACAGCAGCAACAGCAACAACAGCAGC
AACAGCAACAACTGCAGCCCGGGGGATCCCTGAGTAAAGGAGAAGAACTTTTCACTGGAGTTGTCCCAAT
TCTTGTTGAATTAGATGGTGATGTTAATGGGCACAAATTTTCTGTCAGTGGAGAGGGTGAAGGTGATGCA
ACATACGGAAAACTTACCCTTAAATTTATTTGCACTACTGGAAAACTACCTGTTCCATGGCCAACACTTG
TCACTACTTTGACTTGGGGTGTTCAATGCTTTTCAAGATACCCAGATCATATGAAACGGCATGACTTTTT
CAAGAGTGCCATGCCCGAAGGTTATGTACAGGAAAGAACTATATTTTTCAAAGATGACGGGAACTACAAG
ACACGTGCTGAAGTCAAGTTTGAAGGTGATACCCTTGTTAATAGAATCGAGTTAAAAGGTATTGAT
