[The description below was written by a language model from this plasmid's Addgene catalogue record.]
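Description:
GAL FLAG72QDProGFP p306 is a yeast expression plasmid built on the p306 Gal backbone. It carries URA3 as the yeast selectable marker, allowing selection by uracil prototrophy in ura3 strains, and an ampicillin resistance gene for propagation in E. coli, where the record lists it as low copy. The "306" designation suggests a pRS306-type integrating vector, which lacks a yeast replication origin and is maintained by insertion into the genome. The record does not state this explicitly, however, and no feature table is available to confirm the origins or other backbone elements.

The insert is a fragment of human huntingtin (HTT) with an expanded tract of 72 glutamines, from which the proline-rich region that normally follows the polyglutamine stretch has been removed. The exact boundaries of the fragment are not stated. The protein is fused to a FLAG epitope at its N terminus and to GFP at its C terminus, so it can be detected immunologically and its localisation and aggregation state followed by fluorescence microscopy in living cells. The backbone name and the listed Gal1 sequencing primer indicate that expression is driven by a galactose-inducible GAL promoter, which allows a potentially toxic protein to be kept switched off until cells are shifted to galactose.

The construct belongs to a set made to examine how sequences flanking the polyglutamine tract influence its toxicity in yeast. Here, comparison with versions that retain the proline-rich region, or that differ in tags or glutamine length, tests how that region contributes to aggregation and toxicity of expanded huntingtin.
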