Addgene plasmid #15833: GAL FLAG72QDProGFP p306
Depositing lab: Susan Lindquist. Depositing organization: Whitehead Institute for Biomedical Research. Publication: Flanking sequences profoundly alter polyglutamine toxicity in yeast. Duennwald ML, Jagadish S, Muchowski PJ, Lindquist S. Proc Natl Acad Sci U S A. 2006 Jul 18. 103(29):11045-50. 10.1073/pnas.0604547103 PubMed 16832050.
Backbone
  Vector backbone: p306 Gal
  Vector type: Yeast Expression
  Selectable markers: URA3
Growth in bacteria
  Bacterial resistance: Ampicillin, 100 μg/mL
  Growth temperature: 37°C
  Growth strain: DH5alpha
  Copy number: Low Copy
Gene/Insert
  Gene/Insert name: htt 72Q Delta Pro (alt name: htt 72Q)
  Species: H. sapiens (human)
  Mutation: Proline-rich region removed
  GenBank ID: NM_002111
  Entrez Gene: HTT (a.k.a. HD, IT15, LOMARS)
  Tag / fusion protein: FLAG (N terminal on insert); GFP (C terminal on insert)
  Cloning method: Restriction Enzyme
  Sequencing primers: 5′ Gal1
Terms and licenses: Academic/Nonprofit Terms; Industry Terms: Not Available to Industry
Depositor comments: Lindquist lab number: 8360.
How to cite: GAL FLAG72QDProGFP p306 was a gift from Susan Lindquist (Addgene plasmid # 15833 ; http://n2t.net/addgene:15833 ; RRID:Addgene_15833)
